Addgene plasmid #1489: pPD95_62
Purpose: (Empty Backbone)
Depositing lab: Andrew Fire. Depositing organization: Carnegie Institution for Science.
Backbone
  Vector backbone: Unknown
  Backbone size (bp): 7400
  Vector type: Worm Expression
Growth in bacteria
  Bacterial resistance: Ampicillin, 100 μg/mL
  Growth temperature: 37°C
  Growth strain: DH5alpha
  Copy number: Unknown
Gene/Insert
  Gene/Insert name: None
  Tag / fusion protein: myo2
  Cloning method: Restriction Enzyme
Terms and licenses: Academic/Nonprofit Terms; Industry Terms: Not Available to Industry
Depositor comments: See Fire Lab Vector Kit Documentation 1995. Fire Lab Miniprep Number pPD95.62, Ligation number NONE.
How to cite: pPD95_62 was a gift from Andrew Fire (Addgene plasmid # 1489 ; http://n2t.net/addgene:1489 ; RRID:Addgene_1489)
