[The description below was written by a language model from this plasmid's Addgene catalogue record and pLannotate feature annotations shown in this document.]
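Description:
pPD95_62 is a roughly 7.4 kb Caenorhabditis elegans expression vector from the 1995 Fire Lab Vector Kit, catalogued as an empty backbone with no user insert. It is propagated in E. coli on a high-copy ColE1/pUC-type origin and selected with ampicillin through the bla gene and its native promoter. Remnants of the pUC parent are also annotated, including a lacI fragment, the CAP binding site, the lac promoter and operator, a piece of the pUC18/19 multiple cloning site, and short rop and bom fragments.

The main payload is an E. coli lacZ reporter. The feature table splits the β-galactosidase coding region into several adjacent segments (a lacZα fragment, a further lacZ fragment and a large block of about 3 kb). The record does not explain the gaps between these segments; interruptions of this kind would be consistent with non-lacZ sequence, such as introns, having been placed within the reporter. A short upstream match to E. coli trpS and a downstream match to a C. elegans aex-5 fragment are also called. The latter lies where 3' flanking worm sequence might be expected, but the record does not define a 3' UTR or terminator.

The catalogue lists "myo2" in the tag/fusion field, which hints at an association with the pharyngeal muscle gene myo-2. However, no myo-2 promoter or coding feature is annotated, and the region between the cloning site and the reporter is largely uncharacterised. The record therefore does not establish which promoter, if any, drives lacZ. The vector is best regarded as a lacZ reporter backbone for restriction cloning and for examining expression patterns in transgenic worms. The kit documentation is the authority on its exact design.
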