Features (pLannotate 1.2.2; 15 found; start..end, strand, type, name):
      1..19      -  misc_feature   MCS (fragment): pUC18/19 multiple cloning site
    325..408     +  CDS            trpS (fragment): SYW_ECOLI - Experimental evidence at protein level: Swiss-Prot protein existence level 1. Catalyzes the attachment of tryptophan to tRNA(Trp). Amino acylates tRNA(Trp) with both L- and D-tryptophan, although D-tryptophan is a poor substrate (PubMed:10918062). From Escherichia coli (strain K12).
    413..545     +  CDS            lacZα (fragment): LacZα fragment of β-galactosidase; lacZ fragment
    597..931     +  CDS            lacZ (fragment): β-galactosidase; lacZ
    978..3968    +  CDS            lacZ: BGAL_ECOLI - Experimental evidence at protein level: Swiss-Prot protein existence level 1. From Escherichia coli (strain K12).
   4521..4673    +  CDS            aex-5 (fragment): AEX5_CAEEL - Also known as kpc-3 From Caenorhabditis elegans.
   4801..4836    +  CDS            rop (fragment): Rop protein, which maintains plasmids at low copy number; rop
   4938..5037    +  misc_feature   bom (fragment): basis of mobility region from pBR322
   5135..5239    +  promoter       AmpR promoter: bla
   5240..6100    +  CDS            AmpR: β-lactamase; bla; confers resistance to ampicillin, carbenicillin, and related antibiotics
   6271..6859    +  rep_origin     ori: high-copy-number ColE1/pMB1/pBR322/pUC origin of replication
   7042..7134    +  CDS            lacI (fragment): lac repressor; lacI; The lac repressor binds to the lac operator to inhibit transcription in E. coli. This inhibition can be relieved by adding lactose or isopropyl-β-D-thiogalactopyranoside (IPTG).
   7147..7168    +  protein_bind   CAP binding site: CAP binding activates transcription in the presence of cAMP. E. coli catabolite activator protein
   7183..7213    +  promoter       lac promoter: promoter for the E. coli lac operon
   7221..7237    +  protein_bind   lac operator: The lac repressor binds to the lac operator to inhibit transcription in E. coli. This inhibition can be relieved by adding lactose or isopropyl-β-D-thiogalactopyranoside (IPTG). lac repressor encoded by lacI
>Addgene plasmid #1489 | pPD95_62 | depositor full sequence | sequence record 100 | Author sequence
AAGCTTGCATGCCTGCAGGCCTTGGTCGACTCTAGACACTTTTCAGCTACCTAGATACATGGATATCCCC
GCCTCCCAATCCACCCACCCAGGGAAAAAGAAGGGCTCGCCGAAAATCAAAGTTATCTCCAGGCTCGCGC
ATCCCACCGAGCGGTTGACTTCTCTCCACCACTTTTCATTTTAACCCTCGGGGTACGGGATTGGCCAAAG
GACCCAAAGGTATGTTTCGAATGATACTAACATAACATAGAACATTTTCAGGAGGACCCTTCTTGGAGGG
TACCGAGCTCAGAAAAAATGACTGCTCCAAAGAAGAAGCGTAAGGTACCGGTGGGTGAAGACCAGAAACA
GCACCTCGAACTGAGCCGCGATATTGCCCAGCGTTTCAACGCGCTGTATGGCGAGATCGATCCCGTCGTT
TTACAACGTCGTGACTGGGAAAACCCTGGCGTTACCCAACTTAATCGCCTTGCAGCACATCCCCCTTTCG
CCAGCTGGCGTAATAGCGAAGAGGCCCGCACCGATCGCCCTTCCCAACAGTTGCGAAGGTAAGTTTAAAC
AGATCCATACTAACTAACTTGTTCTGACATAATTTTCAGCTTGAATGGCGAATGGCGCTTTGCCTGGTTT
CCGGCACCAGAAGCGGTGCCGGAAAGCTGGCTGGAGTGCGATCTTCCTGAGGCCGATACTGTCGTCGTCC
CCTCAAACTGGCAGATGCACGGTTACGATGCGCCCATCTACACCAACGTGACCTATCCCATTACGGTCAA
TCCGCCGTTTGTTCCCACGGAGAATCCGACGGGTTGTTACTCGCTCACATTTAATGTTGATGAAAGCTGG
CTACAGGAAGGCCAGACGCGAATTATTTTTGATGGCGTTAACTCGGCGTTTCATCTGTGGTGCAACGGGC
GCTGGGTCGGTTACGGCCAGGTAAGTTTAATTAAGTTGATACTAACTAACAAGATCTGATTAATTTTCAG
GACAGTCGTTTGCCGTCTGAATTTGACCTGAGCGCATTTTTACGCGCCGGAGAAAACCGCCTCGCGGTGA
TGGTGCTGCGCTGGAGTGACGGCAGTTATCTGGAAGATCAGGATATGTGGCGGATGAGCGGCATTTTCCG
TGACGTCTCGTTGCTGCATAAACCGACTACACAAATCAGCGATTTCCATGTTGCCACTCGCTTTAATGAT
GATTTCTCCCGCGCTGTACTGGAGGCTGAAGTCCAGGTAAGTTTAAACAGGATCTTACTAACTAACATGC
TAACACTGAATTTTCAGATGTGCGGCGAGTTGCGTGACTACCTACGGGTAACAGTTTCTTTATGGCAGGG
TGAAACGCAGGTCGCCAGCGGCACCGCGCCTTTCGGCGGTGAAATTATCGATGAGCGTGGTGGTTATGCC
GATCGCGTCACACTACGTCTGAACGTCGAAAACCCGAAACTGTGGAGCGCCGAAATCCCGAATCTCTATC
GTGCGGTGGTTGAACTGCACACCGCCGACGGCACGCTGATTGAAGCAGAAGCCTGCGATGTCGGTTTCCG
CGAGGTGCGGATTGAAAATGGTCTGCTGCTGCTGAACGGCAAGCCGTTGCTGATTCGAGGCGTTAACCGT
CACGAGCATCATCCTCTGCATGGTCAGGTCATGGATGAGCAGACGATGGTGCAGGATGTAAGTTTAAACT
ATTCGTTACTAACTAACTTTAAACATTTAAATTTTCAGATCCTGCTGATGAAGCAGAACAACTTTAACGC
CGTGCGCTGTTCGCATTATCCGAACCATCCGCTGTGGTACACGCTGTGCGACCGCTACGGCCTGTATGTG
GTGGATGAAGCCAATATTGAAACCCACGGCATGGTGCCAATGAATCGTCTGACCGATGATCCGCGCTGGC
TACCGGCGATGAGCGAACGCGTAACGCGAATGGTGCAGCGCGATCGTAATCACCCGAGTGTGATCATCTG
GTCGCTGGGGAATGGTAAGTTTAAACAGTTGAATACTAACTAACGGAGATCTTTGAAATTTTCAGAATCA
GGCCACGGCGCTAATCACGACGCGCTGTATCGCTGGATCAAATCTGTCGATCCTTCCCGCCCGGTGCAGT
ATGAAGGCGGCGGAGCCGACACCACGGCCACCGATATTATTTGCCCGATGTACGCGCGCGTGGATGAAGA
CCAGCCCTTCCCGGCTGTGCCGAAATGGTCCATCAAAAAATGGCTTTCGCTACCTGGAGAGACGCGCCCG
CTGATTCTTTGCGAGGTAAGTTTAAACAGAACTCTACTAACTAACACATTAGATCCTAATTTTCAGTACG
CTCACGCGATGGGCAACAGTCTTGGCGGTTTCGCTAAATACTGGCAGGCGTTTCGTCAGTATCCCCGTTT
ACAGGGCGGCTTCGTCTGGGACTGGGTGGATCAGTCGCTGATTAAATATGATGAAAACGGCAACCCGTGG
TCGGCTTACGGCGGTGATTTTGGCGATACGCCGAACGATCGCCAGTTCTGTATGAACGGTCTGGTCTTTG
CCGACCGCACGCCGCATCCAGCGTAAGTTTAAACAATAACCTACTAACTAACGTAGATAATTTAAATTTT
CAGGCTGACGGAAGCAAAACACCAGCAGCAGTTTTTCCAGTTCCGTTTATCCGGGCAAACCATCGAAGTG
ACCAGCGAATACCTGTTCCGTCATAGCGATAACGAGCTCCTGCACTGGATGGTGGCGCTGGATGGTAAGC
CGCTGGCAAGCGGTGAAGTGCCTCTGGATGTCGCTCCACAAGGTAAACAGTTGATTGAACTGCCTGAACT
ACCGCAGCCGGAGAGCGCCGGGCAACTCTGGCTCACAGTACGCGTAGTGCAACCGAACGCGACCGCATGG
TCAGAAGCCGGGCACATCAGCGCATGGCAGCAGTGGAGGTAAGTTTAAACAAGATCCTACTAACTAACTC
TACATTGATGAATTTTCAGACTGGCGGAAAACCTCAGTGTGACGCTCCCCGCCGCGTCCCACGCCATCCC
GCATCTGACCACCAGCGAAATGGATTTTTGCATCGAGCTGGGTAATAAGCGTTGGCAATTTAACCGCCAG
TCAGGCTTTCTTTCACAGATGTGGATTGGCGATAAAAAACAACTGCTGACGCCGCTGCGCGATCAGTTCA
CCCGTGCACCGCTGGATAACGACATTGGCGTAAGTGAAGCGACCCGCATTGACCCTAACGCCTGGGTCGG
TAAGTTTAAACAAAGTTGTACTAACTAACGAAGATCTTGATAATTTTCAGAACGCTGGAAGGCGGCGGGC
CATTACCAGGCCGAAGCAGCGTTGTTGCAGTGCACGGCAGATACACTTGCTGATGCGGTGCTGATTACGA
CCGCTCACGCGTGGCAGCATCAGGGGAAAACCTTATTTATCAGCCGGAAAACCTACCGGATTGATGGTAG
TGGTCAAATGGCGATTACCGTTGATGTTGAAGTGGCGAGCGATACACCGCATCCGGCGCGGATTGGCCTG
AACTGCCAGCTGGCGCAGGTAGCAGAGCGGGTAAACTGGCTCGGATTAGGGCCGCAAGAAAACTATCCCG
ACCGCCTTACTGCCGCCTGTTTTGACCGCTGGGATCTGCCATTGTCAGACATGTAGTAAGTTTAAACTTG
ATAGTACTAACTAACATGTTTCATTTAAATTTTCAGTACCCCGTACGTCTTCCCGAGCGAAAACGGTCTG
CGCTGCGGGACGCGCGAATTGAATTATGGCCCACACCAGTGGCGCGGCGACTTCCAGTTCAACATCAGCC
GCTACAGTCAACAGCAACTGATGGAAACCAGCCATCGCCATCTGCTGCACGCGGAAGAAGGCACATGGCT
GAATATCGACGGTTTCCATATGGGGATTGGTGGCGACGACTCCTGGAGCCCGTCAGTATCGGCGGAATTC
CAACTGAGCGCCGGTCGCTACCATTACCAACTTGTCTGGTGTCAAAAATAATAGGGGCCGCTGTCATCAG
AGTAAGTTTAAACTGAGTTCTACTAACTAACGAGTAATATTTAAATTTTCAGCATCTCGCGCCCGTGCCT
CTGACTTCTAAGTCCAATTACTCTTCAACATCCCTACATGCTCTTTCTCCCTGTGCTCCCACCCCCTATT
TTTGTTATTATCAAAAAACTTCTCTTAATTTCTTTGTTTTTTAGCTTCTTTTAAGTCACCTCTAACAATG
AAATTGTGTAGATTCAAAAATAGAATTAATTCGTAATAAAAAGTCGAAAAAAATTGTGCTCCCTCCCCCC
ATTAATAATAATTCTATCCCAAAATCTACACAATGTTCTGTGTACACTTCTTATGTTTTTTACTTCTGAT
AAATTTTTTTGAAACATCATAGAAAAAACCGCACACAAAATACCTTATCATATGTTACGTTTCAGTTTAT
GACCGCAATTTTTATTTCTTCGCACGTCTGGGCCTCTCATGACGTCAAATCATGCTCATCGTGAAAAAGT
TTTGGAGTATTTTTGGAATTTTTCAATCAAGTGAAAGTTTATGAAATTAATTTTCCTGCTTTTGCTTTTT
GGGGTTTCCCCTATTGTTTGTCAAGATTTCGAGGACGGCGTTTTTCTTGCTAAAATCACAAGTATTGATG
AGCACGATGCAAGAAAGATCGGAAGAAGGTTTGGGTTTGAGGCTCAGTGGAAGGTGAGTAGAAGTTGATA
ATTTGAAAGTGGAGTAGTGTCTATGGGGTTTTTGCCTTAAATGACAGAATACATTCCCAATATACCAAAC
ATAACTGTTTCCTACTAGTCGGCCGTACGGGCCCTTTCGTCTCGCGCGTTTCGGTGATGACGGTGAAAAC
CTCTGACACATGCAGCTCCCGGAGACGGTCACAGCTTGTCTGTAAGCGGATGCCGGGAGCAGACAAGCCC
GTCAGGGCGCGTCAGCGGGTGTTGGCGGGTGTCGGGGCTGGCTTAACTATGCGGCATCAGAGCAGATTGT
ACTGAGAGTGCACCATATGCGGTGTGAAATACCGCACAGATGCGTAAGGAGAAAATACCGCATCAGGCGG
CCTTAAGGGCCTCGTGATACGCCTATTTTTATAGGTTAATGTCATGATAATAATGGTTTCTTAGACGTCA
GGTGGCACTTTTCGGGGAAATGTGCGCGGAACCCCTATTTGTTTATTTTTCTAAATACATTCAAATATGT
ATCCGCTCATGAGACAATAACCCTGATAAATGCTTCAATAATATTGAAAAAGGAAGAGTATGAGTATTCA
ACATTTCCGTGTCGCCCTTATTCCCTTTTTTGCGGCATTTTGCCTTCCTGTTTTTGCTCACCCAGAAACG
CTGGTGAAAGTAAAAGATGCTGAAGATCAGTTGGGTGCACGAGTGGGTTACATCGAACTGGATCTCAACA
GCGGTAAGATCCTTGAGAGTTTTCGCCCCGAAGAACGTTTTCCAATGATGAGCACTTTTAAAGTTCTGCT
ATGTGGCGCGGTATTATCCCGTATTGACGCCGGGCAAGAGCAACTCGGTCGCCGCATACACTATTCTCAG
AATGACTTGGTTGAGTACTCACCAGTCACAGAAAAGCATCTTACGGATGGCATGACAGTAAGAGAATTAT
GCAGTGCTGCCATAACCATGAGTGATAACACTGCGGCCAACTTACTTCTGACAACGATCGGAGGACCGAA
GGAGCTAACCGCTTTTTTGCACAACATGGGGGATCATGTAACTCGCCTTGATCGTTGGGAACCGGAGCTG
AATGAAGCCATACCAAACGACGAGCGTGACACCACGATGCCTGTAGCAATGGCAACAACGTTGCGCAAAC
TATTAACTGGCGAACTACTTACTCTAGCTTCCCGGCAACAATTAATAGACTGGATGGAGGCGGATAAAGT
TGCAGGACCACTTCTGCGCTCGGCCCTTCCGGCTGGCTGGTTTATTGCTGATAAATCTGGAGCCGGTGAG
CGTGGGTCTCGCGGTATCATTGCAGCACTGGGGCCAGATGGTAAGCCCTCCCGTATCGTAGTTATCTACA
CGACGGGGAGTCAGGCAACTATGGATGAACGAAATAGACAGATCGCTGAGATAGGTGCCTCACTGATTAA
GCATTGGTAACTGTCAGACCAAGTTTACTCATATATACTTTAGATTGATTTAAAACTTCATTTTTAATTT
AAAAGGATCTAGGTGAAGATCCTTTTTGATAATCTCATGACCAAAATCCCTTAACGTGAGTTTTCGTTCC
ACTGAGCGTCAGACCCCGTAGAAAAGATCAAAGGATCTTCTTGAGATCCTTTTTTTCTGCGCGTAATCTG
CTGCTTGCAAACAAAAAAACCACCGCTACCAGCGGTGGTTTGTTTGCCGGATCAAGAGCTACCAACTCTT
TTTCCGAAGGTAACTGGCTTCAGCAGAGCGCAGATACCAAATACTGTCCTTCTAGTGTAGCCGTAGTTAG
GCCACCACTTCAAGAACTCTGTAGCACCGCCTACATACCTCGCTCTGCTAATCCTGTTACCAGTGGCTGC
TGCCAGTGGCGATAAGTCGTGTCTTACCGGGTTGGACTCAAGACGATAGTTACCGGATAAGGCGCAGCGG
TCGGGCTGAACGGGGGGTTCGTGCACACAGCCCAGCTTGGAGCGAACGACCTACACCGAACTGAGATACC
TACAGCGTGAGCATTGAGAAAGCGCCACGCTTCCCGAAGGGAGAAAGGCGGACAGGTATCCGGTAAGCGG
CAGGGTCGGAACAGGAGAGCGCACGAGGGAGCTTCCAGGGGGAAACGCCTGGTATCTTTATAGTCCTGTC
GGGTTTCGCCACCTCTGACTTGAGCGTCGATTTTTGTGATGCTCGTCAGGGGGGCGGAGCCTATGGAAAA
ACGCCAGCAACGCGGCCTTTTTACGGTTCCTGGCCTTTTGCTGGCCTTTTGCTCACATGTTCTTTCCTGC
GTTATCCCCTGATTCTGTGGATAACCGTATTACCGCCTTTGAGTGAGCTGATACCGCTCGCCGCAGCCGA
ACGACCGAGCGCAGCGAGTCAGTGAGCGAGGAAGCGGAAGAGCGCCCAATACGCAAACCGCCTCTCCCCG
CGCGTTGGCCGATTCATTAATGCAGCTGGCACGACAGGTTTCCCGACTGGAAAGCGGGCAGTGAGCGCAA
CGCAATTAATGTGAGTTAGCTCACTCATTAGGCACCCCAGGCTTTACACTTTATGCTTCCGGCTCGTATG
TTGTGTGGAATTGTGAGCGGATAACAATTTCACACAGGAAACAGCTATGACCATGATTACGCCAAGCTGT
AAGTTTAAACATGATCTTACTAACTAACTATTCTCATTTAAATTTTCAGAGCTTAAAAATGGCTGAAATC
ACTCACAACGATGGATACGCTAACAACTTGGAAATGAAAT
