>Addgene plasmid #1489 | pPD95_62 | addgene partial sequence | sequence record 16630 | 1489_m13reverse
TGATCTTACTAACTAACTATTCTCATTTAAATTTTCAGAGCTTAAAAATGGCTGAAATCACTCACAACGA
TGGATACGCTAACAACTTGGAAATGAAATAAGCTTGCATGCCTGCAGGCCTTGGTCGACTCTAGACACTT
TTCAGCTACCTAGAATTACAATTGGATATCCCCGCCTCCCAATCCACCCACCCAGGGAAAAAGAAGGGCT
CGCCGAAAATCAAAGTTATCTCCAGGCTCGCGCATCCCACCGAGCGGTTGACTTCTCTCCACCACTTTTC
ATTTTAACCCTCGGGGTACGGGATTGGCCAAAGGACCCAAAGGTATGTTTCGAATGATACTAACATAACA
TAGAACATTTTCAGGAGGACCCTTCTTGGAGGGTACCGAGCTCAGAAAAAATGACTGCTCCAAAGAAGAA
GCGTAAGGTACCGGTGGGTGAAGACCAGAAACAGCACCTCGAACTGAGCCGCGATATTGCCCAGCGTTTC
AACGCGCTGTATGGCGAGATCGATCCCGTCGTTTTACAACGTCGTGACTGGGAAAACCCTGGCGTTACCC
AACTTAATCGCCTTGCAGCACATCCCCCTTTCGCCAGCTGGCGTAATAGCGAAGAGGCCCGCACCGATCG
CCCTTCCCAACAGTTGCGAAGGTAAGTTTAAACAGATCCATACTAACTAACTTGTTCTGACATAATTTTC
AGCTTGAATGGCGAATGGCGCTTTGCCTGGTTTCCGGCACCAGAAGCGGTGCCGGAAAGCTGGCTGGAGT
GCGATCTTCCTGAGGCCGATACTGTCGTCGTCCCCTCAAACTGGCAGATGCACGGTTACGATGCGCCCAT
CTACACCAACGTGACCTATCCCATTACGGTCAATCCGCCGTTTGTTCCCACGGAGAATCCGACGGGTTGT
TACTCGCTCACATTTTAATGTTGATGAAAGCTGGCTACAGGAAGGCCAGACGCGAATTATTTTTGATGGC
GTTAACTCGGCGTTTCATCTGGGGTGCAACGGGCGCTGGGTCGGTTACGGCCAGGTAAGTTTAATTAAGT
TGAAACTAACTAACAAGAATCTGATTANTTTTCAGGANAGTCNTTTGNCNNTCTGAATTTGACCTGAGCG
CATTTTTNCNCNCCNGGAAAAAANCCCCCCCCCGGGNGATGGNGCTGCCCCTGNAATGACGNCATTTTTC
TGGAAAATCAGGAATTGGGGNGNAAAANCGGCATTTTCCGGGACGNCCNC
